Addgene plasmid #166729: pCSN071
Purpose: Single copy yeast plasmid expressing DNase-dead dLbCas12a E925A fused to Mxi1 and NLS, codon optimized for Saccharomyces cerevisiae
Depositing lab: Rene Verwaal. Depositing organization: DSM. Publication: Efficient multiplexed gene regulation in Saccharomyces cerevisiae using dCas12a. Ciurkot K, Gorochowski TE, Roubos JA, Verwaal R. Nucleic Acids Res. 2021 Jul 1. pii: 6312738. doi: 10.1093/nar/gkab529. PubMed 34197613.
Backbone
  Vector backbone: pRS414
  Backbone size w/o insert (bp): 7206
  Total vector size (bp): 11102
  Vector type: Yeast Expression, CRISPR
  Selectable markers: TRP1 ; KanMX
Growth in bacteria
  Bacterial resistance: Ampicillin, 100 μg/mL
  Growth temperature: 37°C
  Growth strain: NEB Stable
  Copy number: Unknown
Gene/Insert
  Gene/Insert name: dCas12a-Mxi1-NLS (alt name: dCpf1-Mxi1-NLS)
  Species: Synthetic; Lachnospiraceae bacterium ND2006
  Insert size (bp): 3897
  Mutation: E925A
  Promoter: S. cerevisiae TEF1
  Tag / fusion protein: Mxi1 (C terminal on insert); SV40 NLS (C terminal on insert)
  Cloning method: Gibson Cloning
  Sequencing primers: 5′ ATGTCTAAGTTGGAAAAATTCACCA; 3′ TTATACCTTTCTCTTCTTCTTTGG
Terms and licenses: Academic/Nonprofit Terms; Industry Terms: Not Available to Industry
How to cite: pCSN071 was a gift from Rene Verwaal (Addgene plasmid # 166729 ; http://n2t.net/addgene:166729 ; RRID:Addgene_166729)
