[The description below was written by a language model from this plasmid's Addgene catalogue record and pLannotate feature annotations shown in this document.]
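Description:
pCSN071 is a low-copy (centromeric) yeast expression and CRISPR plasmid of about 11.1 kb built on the pRS414 shuttle backbone. In Saccharomyces cerevisiae it is maintained at roughly single copy by a CEN6/ARS element. It carries two yeast markers: the TRP1 auxotrophic gene with its own promoter, and a kanMX cassette, which confers G418 resistance in yeast. The kanMX cassette is flanked by the mutant Cre sites lox66 and lox71, which in principle would allow Cre-mediated excision of the marker. In E. coli the plasmid replicates from a high-copy ColE1/pUC-type origin and is selected with ampicillin through the β-lactamase gene. Remnants of the pBluescript-derived scaffold are also present, including an f1 origin, T7 and T3 promoters, lac promoter/operator elements and a lacZα fragment.

The payload is a roughly 3.9 kb open reading frame, codon optimized for S. cerevisiae and driven by the constitutive yeast TEF1 promoter. It encodes Cas12a (Cpf1) from Lachnospiraceae bacterium ND2006 with the E925A mutation, which abolishes DNase activity. This dCas12a is fused at its C terminus to the Mxi1 repressor domain, annotated as a fragment of mouse Mxi1, followed by an SV40 nuclear localization signal. The automated annotation does not label the dCas12a coding region itself, only the Mxi1 portion. It also marks a short reverse-strand match to yeast MTM1 downstream of the fusion; this may reflect terminator-region sequence, but the record does not name a terminator. No crRNA expression cassette is annotated, so guide RNAs are presumably supplied separately. The depositor and sequencing-derived records agree in feature content and differ only in their numbering origin. The plasmid is intended for crRNA-programmed, multiplexable transcriptional repression (CRISPRi) in budding yeast.
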