Features (pLannotate 1.2.2; 24 found; start..end, strand, type, name):
    180..587     +  promoter       TEF1 promoter: S. cerevisiae TEF1; promoter for EF-1α
   4318..4440    +  CDS            Mxi1 (fragment): MXI1_MOUSE - Experimental evidence at protein level: Swiss-Prot protein existence level 1. Transcriptional repressor. MXI1 binds with MAX to form a sequence-specific DNA-binding protein complex which recognizes the core sequence 5'-CAC[GA]TG-3'. MXI1 thus antagonizes MYC transcriptional activity by competing for MAX. Isoform Short, which lacks a segment, has a much stronger suppressive potential and associates with a SIN3 homologous protein. From Mus musculus (Mouse).
   4604..4798    -  CDS            MTM1 (fragment): MTM1_YEAST - Experimental evidence at protein level: Swiss-Prot protein existence level 1. Involved in the mitochondrial activation of SOD2 by specifically facilitating insertion of the essential manganese cofactor. Has the ability to activate iron regulon in an iron-dependent manner. Responds to calorie restriction (CR) strength. From Saccharomyces cerevisiae (strain ATCC 204508 / S288c) (Baker's yeast).
   4843..4876    -  protein_bind   lox66: Right element (RE) mutant of loxP (Araki et al., 2010). Cre-mediated recombination occurs in the 8-bp core sequence (GCATACAT). Cre recombinase
   4922..6278    +  gene           kanMX: yeast selectable marker conferring kanamycin resistance (Wach et al., 1994)
   6326..6359    -  protein_bind   lox71: Left element (LE) mutant of loxP (Araki et al., 2010). Cre-mediated recombination occurs in the 8-bp core sequence (GCATACAT). Cre recombinase
   6391..6414    -  misc_feature   MCS (fragment): pBluescript multiple cloning site
   6427..6445    -  promoter       T3 promoter: promoter for bacteriophage T3 RNA polymerase
   6488..6510    -  protein_bind   lac operator (fragment): The lac repressor binds to the lac operator to inhibit transcription in E. coli. This inhibition can be relieved by adding lactose or isopropyl-β-D-thiogalactopyranoside (IPTG). lac repressor encoded by lacI
   6514..6544    -  promoter       lac promoter: promoter for the E. coli lac operon
   6559..6580    -  protein_bind   CAP binding site: CAP binding activates transcription in the presence of cAMP. E. coli catabolite activator protein
   6593..6685    -  CDS            lacI (fragment): lac repressor; lacI; The lac repressor binds to the lac operator to inhibit transcription in E. coli. This inhibition can be relieved by adding lactose or isopropyl-β-D-thiogalactopyranoside (IPTG).
   6868..7456    -  rep_origin     ori: high-copy-number ColE1/pMB1/pBR322/pUC origin of replication
   7627..8487    -  CDS            AmpR: β-lactamase; bla; confers resistance to ampicillin, carbenicillin, and related antibiotics
   8488..8592    -  promoter       AmpR promoter: bla
   8629..9132    +  misc_feature   CEN/ARS: S. cerevisiae CEN6 centromere fused to an autonomously replicating sequence
   9200..9235    +  CDS            rop (fragment): Rop protein, which maintains plasmids at low copy number; rop
   9337..9386    +  misc_feature   bom (fragment): basis of mobility region from pBR322
   9524..9671    +  promoter       TRP1 promoter: S. cerevisiae TRP1
   9672..10346   +  CDS            TRP1: phosphoribosylanthranilate isomerase, required for tryptophan biosynthesis; S. cerevisiae TRP1; yeast auxotrophic marker
  10397..10448   +  misc_feature   bom (fragment): basis of mobility region from pBR322
  10476..10904   -  rep_origin     f1 ori (sequence partly withheld): f1 bacteriophage origin of replication; arrow indicates direction of (+) strand synthesis
  10908..11063   -  CDS            lacZα (fragment): LacZα fragment of β-galactosidase; lacZ fragment
  11071..11089   +  promoter       T7 promoter: promoter for bacteriophage T7 RNA polymerase
>Addgene plasmid #166729 | pCSN071 | depositor full sequence | sequence record 323717 | pCSN071 sequence 11103 bps
TTGGCTGATAATAGCGTATAAACAATGCATACTTTGTACGTTCAAAATACAATGCAGTAGATATATTTAT
GCATATTACATATAATACATATCACATAGGAAGCAACAGGCGCGTTGGACTTTTAATTTTCGAGGACCGC
GAATCCTTACATCACACCCAATCCCCCACAAGTGATCCCCCACACACCATAGCTTCAAAATGTTTCTACT
CCTTTTTTACTCTTCCAGATTTTCTCGGACTCCGCGCATCGCCGTACCACTTCAAAACACCCAAGCACAG
CATACTAAATTTCCCCTCTTTCTTCCTCTAGGGTGTCGTTAATTACCCGTACTAAAGGTTTGGAAAAGAA
AAAAGACACCGCCTCGTTTCTTTTTCTTCGTCGAAAAAGGCAATAAAAATTTTTATCACGTTTCTTTTTC
TTGAAAATTTTTTTTTTTGATTTTTTTCTCTTTCGATGACCTCCCATTGATATTTAAGTTAATAAACGGT
CTTCAATTTCTCAAGTTTCAGTTTCATTTTTCTTGTTCTATTACAACTTTTTTTACTTCTTGCTCATTAG
AAAGAAAGCATAGCAATCTAATCTAAGTTTTAATTACAAAATGTCTAAGTTGGAAAAATTCACCAACTGT
TACTCTTTGTCTAAGACTTTGAGATTCAAGGCCATCCCAGTTGGTAAGACCCAAGAAAACATCGACAACA
AGAGACTATTAGTTGAAGATGAAAAGAGAGCTGAAGACTACAAGGGTGTCAAGAAATTGTTGGACAGATA
CTACTTGTCTTTTATCAACGACGTTTTGCATTCCATCAAGCTAAAGAACTTGAATAACTACATCTCTTTG
TTCAGAAAGAAGACTAGAACTGAAAAGGAAAATAAGGAATTGGAAAACTTGGAAATCAACTTGAGAAAGG
AAATTGCTAAGGCTTTCAAGGGTAATGAAGGTTACAAGTCTTTATTCAAGAAAGACATCATTGAAACCAT
TTTGCCAGAATTTTTGGATGATAAGGATGAAATTGCTTTGGTTAACTCTTTCAACGGTTTCACCACTGCT
TTCACTGGTTTCTTCGACAACAGAGAAAACATGTTCTCCGAGGAAGCTAAATCCACTTCTATTGCTTTCA
GATGTATCAACGAAAACTTGACCCGTTACATCTCTAACATGGACATTTTTGAAAAGGTCGACGCCATCTT
TGACAAGCACGAAGTCCAAGAAATCAAGGAAAAGATCTTAAACTCCGACTACGATGTCGAAGATTTCTTC
GAAGGTGAATTCTTCAACTTTGTTTTAACCCAAGAAGGTATCGATGTCTACAACGCCATTATCGGTGGTT
TTGTCACTGAATCTGGTGAAAAGATCAAGGGTTTGAACGAATACATTAACTTGTACAACCAAAAGACCAA
ACAAAAATTGCCAAAGTTCAAGCCATTGTACAAGCAAGTTTTGTCTGACAGAGAATCTTTGTCTTTTTAC
GGTGAAGGGTACACCTCTGACGAAGAAGTCTTGGAAGTCTTCAGAAACACTTTGAACAAGAACTCTGAAA
TCTTCTCCTCCATCAAGAAGTTAGAAAAGTTGTTCAAGAACTTCGATGAATACTCTTCTGCTGGTATCTT
CGTTAAGAACGGTCCAGCCATCTCTACCATTTCTAAGGATATCTTTGGTGAATGGAACGTCATTAGAGAC
AAATGGAACGCTGAATACGATGACATCCATTTGAAGAAAAAGGCTGTTGTCACCGAAAAGTACGAAGACG
ACAGAAGAAAATCCTTCAAGAAGATCGGTTCCTTCTCCTTGGAACAATTACAAGAATACGCCGATGCCGA
TTTGTCCGTTGTCGAAAAATTGAAGGAAATTATTATTCAAAAGGTTGATGAAATTTACAAAGTTTACGGT
TCCTCTGAAAAGTTATTCGATGCTGATTTCGTCTTGGAAAAGTCTTTGAAGAAGAACGACGCTGTTGTCG
CTATCATGAAGGACTTGTTGGACTCTGTCAAATCTTTCGAAAACTATATCAAGGCCTTCTTCGGTGAAGG
TAAGGAAACTAACAGAGATGAATCCTTCTACGGTGACTTTGTCTTGGCTTACGATATTTTGTTGAAGGTT
GACCACATCTACGATGCCATCAGAAACTACGTTACTCAAAAGCCATACTCTAAGGACAAATTCAAGTTGT
ACTTCCAAAACCCACAATTCATGGGTGGTTGGGATAAGGACAAGGAAACTGACTACAGAGCTACCATTTT
GAGATACGGTTCCAAGTACTACTTGGCCATCATGGACAAGAAGTACGCCAAGTGTTTGCAAAAGATTGAC
AAGGACGATGTCAACGGTAACTACGAAAAGATTAACTACAAGTTGTTGCCAGGTCCAAACAAGATGTTGC
CAAAGGTTTTCTTCTCCAAAAAGTGGATGGCTTACTACAACCCATCTGAAGACATCCAAAAGATCTACAA
GAACGGTACTTTCAAAAAGGGTGACATGTTCAACTTAAACGACTGTCACAAGTTGATCGACTTCTTCAAG
GACTCCATCTCTAGATACCCAAAATGGTCCAACGCTTACGATTTCAACTTCTCTGAAACTGAAAAATACA
AGGATATTGCTGGTTTCTACCGTGAAGTCGAGGAACAAGGTTATAAGGTTTCTTTCGAATCCGCTTCTAA
GAAAGAAGTTGACAAATTAGTCGAAGAAGGTAAGTTGTACATGTTCCAAATCTACAACAAAGATTTCTCC
GACAAGTCTCACGGTACTCCAAACTTGCACACCATGTACTTCAAGTTGCTATTCGATGAAAACAACCACG
GTCAAATCAGATTGTCTGGTGGTGCTGAATTGTTCATGAGACGTGCTTCTCTAAAGAAGGAAGAATTAGT
CGTCCACCCAGCTAACTCTCCAATTGCCAACAAGAACCCAGACAACCCTAAGAAGACCACCACTTTGTCC
TACGACGTTTACAAGGACAAGAGATTCTCCGAAGACCAATACGAATTGCACATTCCAATTGCTATCAACA
AGTGTCCAAAGAACATCTTCAAGATCAACACTGAAGTCAGAGTTTTGTTAAAGCACGATGACAACCCTTA
CGTTATTGGTATCGACCGTGGTGAAAGAAATTTGTTGTACATTGTTGTTGTTGACGGTAAGGGTAACATC
GTTGAACAATACTCCTTGAACGAAATCATCAACAACTTCAACGGTATTAGAATCAAGACTGATTACCACT
CTTTGTTGGATAAGAAGGAAAAGGAACGTTTTGAAGCTCGTCAAAACTGGACCTCTATTGAAAACATCAA
AGAATTGAAGGCTGGTTACATCAGTCAAGTTGTCCACAAGATCTGTGAATTGGTCGAGAAGTACGATGCC
GTTATTGCCTTGGCAGATTTGAACTCTGGTTTTAAGAACTCTCGTGTCAAGGTTGAAAAGCAAGTCTACC
AAAAGTTCGAAAAGATGTTAATCGACAAATTGAACTACATGGTTGACAAGAAATCCAACCCATGTGCTAC
CGGTGGTGCTTTGAAAGGTTACCAAATCACCAACAAATTCGAATCTTTCAAATCTATGTCCACTCAAAAC
GGGTTCATCTTCTACATTCCAGCTTGGTTGACCTCCAAGATCGACCCATCTACCGGTTTCGTTAACTTGT
TGAAGACCAAGTACACTTCCATTGCTGATTCCAAGAAGTTCATCTCTTCTTTCGACAGAATCATGTACGT
TCCAGAAGAAGACTTGTTCGAATTCGCCTTGGACTATAAGAACTTCTCCAGAACCGATGCTGACTACATT
AAGAAATGGAAATTGTACTCCTACGGTAACAGAATCAGAATTTTCAGAAACCCAAAGAAAAACAACGTTT
TCGATTGGGAAGAAGTTTGTTTGACTTCTGCCTACAAGGAATTATTCAACAAATACGGTATCAACTACCA
ACAAGGTGATATCAGAGCTTTGTTGTGTGAACAATCTGACAAGGCTTTCTACTCTTCCTTCATGGCTTTG
ATGTCCTTGATGTTGCAAATGAGAAACTCCATCACTGGTAGAACTGATGTCGACTTCCTCATTTCTCCAG
TTAAGAATTCTGACGGTATTTTCTACGACTCTAGAAATTACGAAGCTCAAGAAAACGCTATTTTGCCAAA
GAACGCTGATGCTAACGGTGCTTACAATATTGCTAGAAAGGTTTTGTGGGCTATCGGTCAATTCAAGAAG
GCTGAAGACGAAAAGCTAGACAAGGTCAAGATTGCTATTTCTAACAAGGAATGGTTGGAATACGCTCAAA
CCTCCGTCAAGCACGGTAGTTCCAAGCTTGGCGGCAGCGGCGGCAGCATGGAACGTGTCAGAATGATCAA
CGTTCAAAGATTGTTGGAAGCTGCTGAATTCTTGGAAAGAAGAGAAAGAGAATGTGAACACGGTTACGCC
TCCTCTTTCCCATCCATGCCATCTCCAAGAGGTAGTTCCAAGCTTGGCGGCAGCGGCGGCAGCCCAAAGA
AGAAGAGAAAGGTATAAAGGAGTTAAAGGCAAAGTTTTCTTTTCTAGAGCCGTTCCCACAAATAATTATA
CGTATATGCTTCTTTTCGTTTACTATATATCTATATTTACAAGCCTTTATTCACTGATGCAATTTGTTTC
CAAATACTTTTTTGGAGATCTCATAACTAGATATCATGATGGCGCAACTTGGCGCTATCTTAATTACTCT
GGCTGCCAGGCCCGTGTAGAGGGCCGCAAGACCTTCTGTACGCCATATAGTCTCTAAGAACTTGAACAAG
TTTCTAGACCTATTGCCGCCTTTCGGATCGCTATTGTTGCGGCCGCCAGCTGAAGCTTCGTACGCTGCAG
GTCGACGAATTCTACCGTTCGTATAATGTATGCTATACGAAGTTATAGATCTGTTTAGCTTGCCTCGTCC
CCGCCGGGTCACCCGGCCAGCGACATGGAGGCCCAGAATACCCTCCTTGACAGTCTTGACGTGCGCAGCT
CAGGGGCATGATGTGACTGTCGCCCGTACATTTAGCCCATACATCCCCATGTATAATCATTTGCATCCAT
ACATTTTGATGGCCGCACGGCGCGAAGCAAAAATTACGGCTCCTCGCTGCAGACCTGCGAGCAGGGAAAC
GCTCCCCTCACAGACGCGTTGAATTGTCCCCACGCCGCGCCCCTGTAGAGAAATATAAAAGGTTAGGATT
TGCCACTGAGGTTCTTCTTTCATATACTTCCTTTTAAAATCTTGCTAGGATACAGTTCTCACATCACATC
CGAACATAAACAACCATGGGTAAGGAAAAGACTCACGTTTCGAGGCCGCGATTAAATTCCAACATGGATG
CTGATTTATATGGGTATAAATGGGCTCGCGATAATGTCGGGCAATCAGGTGCGACAATCTATCGATTGTA
TGGGAAGCCCGATGCGCCAGAGTTGTTTCTGAAACATGGCAAAGGTAGCGTTGCCAATGATGTTACAGAT
GAGATGGTCAGACTAAACTGGCTGACGGAATTTATGCCTCTTCCGACCATCAAGCATTTTATCCGTACTC
CTGATGATGCATGGTTACTCACCACTGCGATCCCCGGCAAAACAGCATTCCAGGTATTAGAAGAATATCC
TGATTCAGGTGAAAATATTGTTGATGCGCTGGCAGTGTTCCTGCGCCGGTTGCATTCGATTCCTGTTTGT
AATTGTCCTTTTAACAGCGATCGCGTATTTCGTCTCGCTCAGGCGCAATCACGAATGAATAACGGTTTGG
TTGATGCGAGTGATTTTGATGACGAGCGTAATGGCTGGCCTGTTGAACAAGTCTGGAAAGAAATGCATAA
GCTTTTGCCATTCTCACCGGATTCAGTCGTCACTCATGGTGATTTCTCACTTGATAACCTTATTTTTGAC
GAGGGGAAATTAATAGGTTGTATTGATGTTGGACGAGTCGGAATCGCAGACCGATACCAGGATCTTGCCA
TCCTATGGAACTGCCTCGGTGAGTTTTCTCCTTCATTACAGAAACGGCTTTTTCAAAAATATGGTATTGA
TAATCCTGATATGAATAAATTGCAGTTTCATTTGATGCTCGATGAGTTTTTCTAATCAGTACTGACAATA
AAAAGATTCTTGTTTTCAAGAACTTGTCATTTGTATAGTTTTTTTATATTGTAGTTGTTCTATTTTAATC
AAATGTTAGCGTGATTTATATTTTTTTTCGCCTCGACATCATCTGCCCAGATGCGAAGTTAAGTGCGCAG
AAAGTAATATCATGCGTCAATCGTATGTGAATGCTGGTCGCTATACTGCTGTCGATTCGATACTAACGCC
GCCATCCAGTGTCGAAAACGAGCTCATAACTTCGTATAATGTATGCTATACGAACGGTAGAATTCGATAT
CAGATCCACTAGTGGCCTATGCGGCCGCCACCGCGGTGGAGCTCCAGCTTTTGTTCCCTTTAGTGAGGGT
TAATTGCGCGCTTGGCGTAATCATGGTCATAGCTGTTTCCTGTGTGAAATTGTTATCCGCTCACAATTCC
ACACAACATACGAGCCGGAAGCATAAAGTGTAAAGCCTGGGGTGCCTAATGAGTGAGCTAACTCACATTA
ATTGCGTTGCGCTCACTGCCCGCTTTCCAGTCGGGAAACCTGTCGTGCCAGCTGCATTAATGAATCGGCC
AACGCGCGGGGAGAGGCGGTTTGCGTATTGGGCGCTCTTCCGCTTCCTCGCTCACTGACTCGCTGCGCTC
GGTCGTTCGGCTGCGGCGAGCGGTATCAGCTCACTCAAAGGCGGTAATACGGTTATCCACAGAATCAGGG
GATAACGCAGGAAAGAACATGTGAGCAAAAGGCCAGCAAAAGGCCAGGAACCGTAAAAAGGCCGCGTTGC
TGGCGTTTTTCCATAGGCTCCGCCCCCCTGACGAGCATCACAAAAATCGACGCTCAAGTCAGAGGTGGCG
AAACCCGACAGGACTATAAAGATACCAGGCGTTTCCCCCTGGAAGCTCCCTCGTGCGCTCTCCTGTTCCG
ACCCTGCCGCTTACCGGATACCTGTCCGCCTTTCTCCCTTCGGGAAGCGTGGCGCTTTCTCATAGCTCAC
GCTGTAGGTATCTCAGTTCGGTGTAGGTCGTTCGCTCCAAGCTGGGCTGTGTGCACGAACCCCCCGTTCA
GCCCGACCGCTGCGCCTTATCCGGTAACTATCGTCTTGAGTCCAACCCGGTAAGACACGACTTATCGCCA
CTGGCAGCAGCCACTGGTAACAGGATTAGCAGAGCGAGGTATGTAGGCGGTGCTACAGAGTTCTTGAAGT
GGTGGCCTAACTACGGCTACACTAGAAGAACAGTATTTGGTATCTGCGCTCTGCTGAAGCCAGTTACCTT
CGGAAAAAGAGTTGGTAGCTCTTGATCCGGCAAACAAACCACCGCTGGTAGCGGTGGTTTTTTTGTTTGC
AAGCAGCAGATTACGCGCAGAAAAAAAGGATCTCAAGAAGATCCTTTGATCTTTTCTACGGGGTCTGACG
CTCAGTGGAACGAAAACTCACGTTAAGGGATTTTGGTCATGAGATTATCAAAAAGGATCTTCACCTAGAT
CCTTTTAAATTAAAAATGAAGTTTTAAATCAATCTAAAGTATATATGAGTAAACTTGGTCTGACAGTTAC
CAATGCTTAATCAGTGAGGCACCTATCTCAGCGATCTGTCTATTTCGTTCATCCATAGTTGCCTGACTCC
CCGTCGTGTAGATAACTACGATACGGGAGGGCTTACCATCTGGCCCCAGTGCTGCAATGATACCGCGAGA
CCCACGCTCACCGGCTCCAGATTTATCAGCAATAAACCAGCCAGCCGGAAGGGCCGAGCGCAGAAGTGGT
CCTGCAACTTTATCCGCCTCCATCCAGTCTATTAATTGTTGCCGGGAAGCTAGAGTAAGTAGTTCGCCAG
TTAATAGTTTGCGCAACGTTGTTGCCATTGCTACAGGCATCGTGGTGTCACGCTCGTCGTTTGGTATGGC
TTCATTCAGCTCCGGTTCCCAACGATCAAGGCGAGTTACATGATCCCCCATGTTGTGCAAAAAAGCGGTT
AGCTCCTTCGGTCCTCCGATCGTTGTCAGAAGTAAGTTGGCCGCAGTGTTATCACTCATGGTTATGGCAG
CACTGCATAATTCTCTTACTGTCATGCCATCCGTAAGATGCTTTTCTGTGACTGGTGAGTACTCAACCAA
GTCATTCTGAGAATAGTGTATGCGGCGACCGAGTTGCTCTTGCCCGGCGTCAATACGGGATAATACCGCG
CCACATAGCAGAACTTTAAAAGTGCTCATCATTGGAAAACGTTCTTCGGGGCGAAAACTCTCAAGGATCT
TACCGCTGTTGAGATCCAGTTCGATGTAACCCACTCGTGCACCCAACTGATCTTCAGCATCTTTTACTTT
CACCAGCGTTTCTGGGTGAGCAAAAACAGGAAGGCAAAATGCCGCAAAAAAGGGAATAAGGGCGACACGG
AAATGTTGAATACTCATACTCTTCCTTTTTCAATATTATTGAAGCATTTATCAGGGTTATTGTCTCATGA
GCGGATACATATTTGAATGTATTTAGAAAAATAAACAAATAGGGGTTCCGCGCACATTTCCCCGAAAAGT
GCCACCTGGGTCCTTTTCATCACGTGCTATAAAAATAATTATAATTTAAATTTTTTAATATAAATATATA
AATTAAAAATAGAAAGTAAAAAAAGAAATTAAAGAAAAAATAGTTTTTGTTTTCCGAAGATGTAAAAGAC
TCTAGGGGGATCGCCAACAAATACTACCTTTTATCTTGCTCTTCCTGCTCTCAGGTATTAATGCCGAATT
GTTTCATCTTGTCTGTGTAGAAGACCACACACGAAAATCCTGTGATTTTACATTTTACTTATCGTTAATC
GAATGTATATCTATTTAATCTGCTTTTCTTGTCTAATAAATATATATGTAAAGTACGCTTTTTGTTGAAA
TTTTTTAAACCTTTGTTTATTTTTTTTTCTTCATTCCGTAACTCTTCTACCTTCTTTATTTACTTTCTAA
AATCCAAATACAAAACATAAAAATAAATAAACACAGAGTAAATTCCCAAATTATTCCATCATTAAAAGAT
ACGAGGCGCGTGTAAGTTACAGGCAAGCGATCCGTCTAAGAAACCATTATTATCATGACATTAACCTATA
AAAATAGGCGTATCACGAGGCCCTTTCGTCTCGCGCGTTTCGGTGATGACGGTGAAAACCTCTGACACAT
GCAGCTCCCGGAGACGGTCACAGCTTGTCTGTAAGCGGATGCCGGGAGCAGACAAGCCCGTCAGGGCGCG
TCAGCGGGTGTTGGCGGGTGTCGGGGCTGGCTTAACTATGCGGCATCAGAGCAGATTGTACTGAGAGTGC
ACCATAGATCACGACATTACTATATATATAATATAGGAAGCATTTAATAGAACAGCATCGTAATATATGT
GTACTTTGCAGTTATGACGCCAGATGGCAGTAGTGGAAGATATTCTTTATTGAAAAATAGCTTGTCACCT
TACGTACAATCTTGATCCGGAGCTTTTCTTTTTTTGCCGATTAAGAATTAATTCGGTCGAAAAAAGAAAA
GGAGAGGGCCAAGAGGGAGGGCATTGGTGACTATTGAGCACGTGAGTATACGTGATTAAGCACACAAAGG
CAGCTTGGAGTATGTCTGTTATTAATTTCACAGGTAGTTCTGGTCCATTGGTGAAAGTTTGCGGCTTGCA
GAGCACAGAGGCCGCAGAATGTGCTCTAGATTCCGATGCTGACTTGCTGGGTATTATATGTGTGCCCAAT
AGAAAGAGAACAATTGACCCGGTTATTGCAAGGAAAATTTCAAGTCTTGTAAAAGCATATAAAAATAGTT
CAGGCACTCCGAAATACTTGGTTGGCGTGTTTCGTAATCAACCTAAGGAGGATGTTTTGGCTCTGGTCAA
TGATTACGGCATTGATATCGTCCAACTGCATGGAGATGAGTCGTGGCAAGAATACCAAGAGTTCCTCGGT
TTGCCAGTTATTAAAAGACTCGTATTTCCAAAAGACTGCAACATACTACTCAGTGCAGCTTCACAGAAAC
CTCATTCGTTTATTCCCTTGTTTGATTCAGAAGCAGGTGGGACAGGTGAACTTTTGGATTGGAACTCGAT
TTCTGACTGGGTTGGAAGGCAAGAGAGCCCCGAAAGCTTACATTTTATGTTAGCTGGTGGACTGACGCCA
GAAAATGTTGGTGATGCGCTTAGATTAAATGGCGTTATTGGTGTTGATGTAAGCGGAGGTGTGGAGACAA
ATGGTGTAAAAGACTCTAACAAAATAGCAAATTTCGTCAAAAATGCTAAGAAATAGGTTATTACTGAGTA
GTATTTATTTAAGTATTGTTTGTGCACTTGCCGATCTATGCGGTGTGAAATACCGCACAGATGCGTAAGG
AGAAAATACCGCATCAGGAAATTGTAAGCGTTAATATTTTGTTAAAATTCGCGTTAAATTTTTGTTAAAT
CAGCTCATTTTTTAACCAATAGGCCGAAATCGGCAAAATCCCTTATAAATCAAAAGAATAGACCGAGATA
GGGT
[37 nt withheld, positions 10575-10611]
AAAGAACGTGGACTCCAACGTCAAAGG
[49 nt withheld, positions 10639-10687]
T
[91 nt withheld, positions 10689-10779]
G
[124 nt withheld, positions 10781-10904]
CCATTCGCCATTCAGGCTGCGCAACTGTTGGGAAGGGCGATCGGTGCGGGCCTCTTCGCTATTACGCCAG
CTGGCGAAAGGGGGATGTGCTGCAAGGCGATTAAGTTGGGTAACGCCAGGGTTTTCCCAGTCACGACGTT
GTAAAACGACGGCCAGTGAGCGCGCGTAATACGACTCACTATAGGGCGAATTGGGTACC
