Features (pLannotate 1.2.2; 24 found; start..end, strand, type, name):
      1..19      +  promoter       T7 promoter: promoter for bacteriophage T7 RNA polymerase
    213..621     +  promoter       TEF1 promoter: S. cerevisiae TEF1; promoter for EF-1α
   4352..4474    +  CDS            Mxi1 (fragment): MXI1_MOUSE - Experimental evidence at protein level: Swiss-Prot protein existence level 1. Transcriptional repressor. MXI1 binds with MAX to form a sequence-specific DNA-binding protein complex which recognizes the core sequence 5'-CAC[GA]TG-3'. MXI1 thus antagonizes MYC transcriptional activity by competing for MAX. Isoform Short, which lacks a segment, has a much stronger suppressive potential and associates with a SIN3 homologous protein. From Mus musculus (Mouse).
   4638..4832    -  CDS            MTM1 (fragment): MTM1_YEAST - Experimental evidence at protein level: Swiss-Prot protein existence level 1. Involved in the mitochondrial activation of SOD2 by specifically facilitating insertion of the essential manganese cofactor. Has the ability to activate iron regulon in an iron-dependent manner. Responds to calorie restriction (CR) strength. From Saccharomyces cerevisiae (strain ATCC 204508 / S288c) (Baker's yeast).
   4877..4910    -  protein_bind   lox66: Right element (RE) mutant of loxP (Araki et al., 2010). Cre-mediated recombination occurs in the 8-bp core sequence (GCATACAT). Cre recombinase
   4956..6312    +  gene           kanMX: yeast selectable marker conferring kanamycin resistance (Wach et al., 1994)
   6360..6393    -  protein_bind   lox71: Left element (LE) mutant of loxP (Araki et al., 2010). Cre-mediated recombination occurs in the 8-bp core sequence (GCATACAT). Cre recombinase
   6425..6448    -  misc_feature   MCS (fragment): pBluescript multiple cloning site
   6461..6479    -  promoter       T3 promoter: promoter for bacteriophage T3 RNA polymerase
   6522..6544    -  protein_bind   lac operator (fragment): The lac repressor binds to the lac operator to inhibit transcription in E. coli. This inhibition can be relieved by adding lactose or isopropyl-β-D-thiogalactopyranoside (IPTG). lac repressor encoded by lacI
   6548..6578    -  promoter       lac promoter: promoter for the E. coli lac operon
   6593..6614    -  protein_bind   CAP binding site: CAP binding activates transcription in the presence of cAMP. E. coli catabolite activator protein
   6627..6719    -  CDS            lacI (fragment): lac repressor; lacI; The lac repressor binds to the lac operator to inhibit transcription in E. coli. This inhibition can be relieved by adding lactose or isopropyl-β-D-thiogalactopyranoside (IPTG).
   6902..7490    -  rep_origin     ori: high-copy-number ColE1/pMB1/pBR322/pUC origin of replication
   7661..8521    -  CDS            AmpR: β-lactamase; bla; confers resistance to ampicillin, carbenicillin, and related antibiotics
   8522..8626    -  promoter       AmpR promoter: bla
   8663..9166    +  misc_feature   CEN/ARS: S. cerevisiae CEN6 centromere fused to an autonomously replicating sequence
   9234..9269    +  CDS            rop (fragment): Rop protein, which maintains plasmids at low copy number; rop
   9371..9420    +  misc_feature   bom (fragment): basis of mobility region from pBR322
   9558..9705    +  promoter       TRP1 promoter: S. cerevisiae TRP1
   9706..10380   +  CDS            TRP1: phosphoribosylanthranilate isomerase, required for tryptophan biosynthesis; S. cerevisiae TRP1; yeast auxotrophic marker
  10431..10482   +  misc_feature   bom (fragment): basis of mobility region from pBR322
  10510..10938   -  rep_origin     f1 ori (sequence partly withheld): f1 bacteriophage origin of replication; arrow indicates direction of (+) strand synthesis
  10942..11097   -  CDS            lacZα (fragment): LacZα fragment of β-galactosidase; lacZ fragment
>Addgene plasmid #166729 | pCSN071 | addgene full sequence | sequence record 332207 | Addgene NGS Result
TAATACGACTCACTATAGGGCGAATTGGGTACCTTGGCTGATAATAGCGTATAAACAATGCATACTTTGT
ACGTTCAAAATACAATGCAGTAGATATATTTATGCATATTACATATAATACATATCACATAGGAAGCAAC
AGGCGCGTTGGACTTTTAATTTTCGAGGACCGCGAATCCTTACATCACACCCAATCCCCCACAAGTGATC
CCCCACACACCATAGCTTCAAAATGTTTCTACTCCTTTTTTACTCTTCCAGATTTTCTCGGACTCCGCGC
ATCGCCGTACCACTTCAAAACACCCAAGCACAGCATACTAAATTTCCCCTCTTTCTTCCTCTAGGGTGTC
GTTAATTACCCGTACTAAAGGTTTGGAAAAGAAAAAAGACACCGCCTCGTTTCTTTTTCTTCGTCGAAAA
AGGCAATAAAAATTTTTATCACGTTTCTTTTTCTTGAAAATTTTTTTTTTTTGATTTTTTTCTCTTTCGA
TGACCTCCCATTGATATTTAAGTTAATAAACGGTCTTCAATTTCTCAAGTTTCAGTTTCATTTTTCTTGT
TCTATTACAACTTTTTTTACTTCTTGCTCATTAGAAAGAAAGCATAGCAATCTAATCTAAGTTTTAATTA
CAAAATGTCTAAGTTGGAAAAATTCACCAACTGTTACTCTTTGTCTAAGACTTTGAGATTCAAGGCCATC
CCAGTTGGTAAGACCCAAGAAAACATCGACAACAAGAGACTATTAGTTGAAGATGAAAAGAGAGCTGAAG
ACTACAAGGGTGTCAAGAAATTGTTGGACAGATACTACTTGTCTTTTATCAACGACGTTTTGCATTCCAT
CAAGCTAAAGAACTTGAATAACTACATCTCTTTGTTCAGAAAGAAGACTAGAACTGAAAAGGAAAATAAG
GAATTGGAAAACTTGGAAATCAACTTGAGAAAGGAAATTGCTAAGGCTTTCAAGGGTAATGAAGGTTACA
AGTCTTTATTCAAGAAAGACATCATTGAAACCATTTTGCCAGAATTTTTGGATGATAAGGATGAAATTGC
TTTGGTTAACTCTTTCAACGGTTTCACCACTGCTTTCACTGGTTTCTTCGACAACAGAGAAAACATGTTC
TCCGAGGAAGCTAAATCCACTTCTATTGCTTTCAGATGTATCAACGAAAACTTGACCCGTTACATCTCTA
ACATGGACATTTTTGAAAAGGTCGACGCCATCTTTGACAAGCACGAAGTCCAAGAAATCAAGGAAAAGAT
CTTAAACTCCGACTACGATGTCGAAGATTTCTTCGAAGGTGAATTCTTCAACTTTGTTTTAACCCAAGAA
GGTATCGATGTCTACAACGCCATTATCGGTGGTTTTGTCACTGAATCTGGTGAAAAGATCAAGGGTTTGA
ACGAATACATTAACTTGTACAACCAAAAGACCAAACAAAAATTGCCAAAGTTCAAGCCATTGTACAAGCA
AGTTTTGTCTGACAGAGAATCTTTGTCTTTTTACGGTGAAGGGTACACCTCTGACGAAGAAGTCTTGGAA
GTCTTCAGAAACACTTTGAACAAGAACTCTGAAATCTTCTCCTCCATCAAGAAGTTAGAAAAGTTGTTCA
AGAACTTCGATGAATACTCTTCTGCTGGTATCTTCGTTAAGAACGGTCCAGCCATCTCTACCATTTCTAA
GGATATCTTTGGTGAATGGAACGTCATTAGAGACAAATGGAACGCTGAATACGATGACATCCATTTGAAG
AAAAAGGCTGTTGTCACCGAAAAGTACGAAGACGACAGAAGAAAATCCTTCAAGAAGATCGGTTCCTTCT
CCTTGGAACAATTACAAGAATACGCCGATGCCGATTTGTCCGTTGTCGAAAAATTGAAGGAAATTATTAT
TCAAAAGGTTGATGAAATTTACAAAGTTTACGGTTCCTCTGAAAAGTTATTCGATGCTGATTTCGTCTTG
GAAAAGTCTTTGAAGAAGAACGACGCTGTTGTCGCTATCATGAAGGACTTGTTGGACTCTGTCAAATCTT
TCGAAAACTATATCAAGGCCTTCTTCGGTGAAGGTAAGGAAACTAACAGAGATGAATCCTTCTACGGTGA
CTTTGTCTTGGCTTACGATATTTTGTTGAAGGTTGACCACATCTACGATGCCATCAGAAACTACGTTACT
CAAAAGCCATACTCTAAGGACAAATTCAAGTTGTACTTCCAAAACCCACAATTCATGGGTGGTTGGGATA
AGGACAAGGAAACTGACTACAGAGCTACCATTTTGAGATACGGTTCCAAGTACTACTTGGCCATCATGGA
CAAGAAGTACGCCAAGTGTTTGCAAAAGATTGACAAGGACGATGTCAACGGTAACTACGAAAAGATTAAC
TACAAGTTGTTGCCAGGTCCAAACAAGATGTTGCCAAAGGTTTTCTTCTCCAAAAAGTGGATGGCTTACT
ACAACCCATCTGAAGACATCCAAAAGATCTACAAGAACGGTACTTTCAAAAAGGGTGACATGTTCAACTT
AAACGACTGTCACAAGTTGATCGACTTCTTCAAGGACTCCATCTCTAGATACCCAAAATGGTCCAACGCT
TACGATTTCAACTTCTCTGAAACTGAAAAATACAAGGATATTGCTGGTTTCTACCGTGAAGTCGAGGAAC
AAGGTTATAAGGTTTCTTTCGAATCCGCTTCTAAGAAAGAAGTTGACAAATTAGTCGAAGAAGGTAAGTT
GTACATGTTCCAAATCTACAACAAAGATTTCTCCGACAAGTCTCACGGTACTCCAAACTTGCACACCATG
TACTTCAAGTTGCTATTCGATGAAAACAACCACGGTCAAATCAGATTGTCTGGTGGTGCTGAATTGTTCA
TGAGACGTGCTTCTCTAAAGAAGGAAGAATTAGTCGTCCACCCAGCTAACTCTCCAATTGCCAACAAGAA
CCCAGACAACCCTAAGAAGACCACCACTTTGTCCTACGACGTTTACAAGGACAAGAGATTCTCCGAAGAC
CAATACGAATTGCACATTCCAATTGCTATCAACAAGTGTCCAAAGAACATCTTCAAGATCAACACTGAAG
TCAGAGTTTTGTTAAAGCACGATGACAACCCTTACGTTATTGGTATCGACCGTGGTGAAAGAAATTTGTT
GTACATTGTTGTTGTTGACGGTAAGGGTAACATCGTTGAACAATACTCCTTGAACGAAATCATCAACAAC
TTCAACGGTATTAGAATCAAGACTGATTACCACTCTTTGTTGGATAAGAAGGAAAAGGAACGTTTTGAAG
CTCGTCAAAACTGGACCTCTATTGAAAACATCAAAGAATTGAAGGCTGGTTACATCAGTCAAGTTGTCCA
CAAGATCTGTGAATTGGTCGAGAAGTACGATGCCGTTATTGCCTTGGCAGATTTGAACTCTGGTTTTAAG
AACTCTCGTGTCAAGGTTGAAAAGCAAGTCTACCAAAAGTTCGAAAAGATGTTAATCGACAAATTGAACT
ACATGGTTGACAAGAAATCCAACCCATGTGCTACCGGTGGTGCTTTGAAAGGTTACCAAATCACCAACAA
ATTCGAATCTTTCAAATCTATGTCCACTCAAAACGGGTTCATCTTCTACATTCCAGCTTGGTTGACCTCC
AAGATCGACCCATCTACCGGTTTCGTTAACTTGTTGAAGACCAAGTACACTTCCATTGCTGATTCCAAGA
AGTTCATCTCTTCTTTCGACAGAATCATGTACGTTCCAGAAGAAGACTTGTTCGAATTCGCCTTGGACTA
TAAGAACTTCTCCAGAACCGATGCTGACTACATTAAGAAATGGAAATTGTACTCCTACGGTAACAGAATC
AGAATTTTCAGAAACCCAAAGAAAAACAACGTTTTCGATTGGGAAGAAGTTTGTTTGACTTCTGCCTACA
AGGAATTATTCAACAAATACGGTATCAACTACCAACAAGGTGATATCAGAGCTTTGTTGTGTGAACAATC
TGACAAGGCTTTCTACTCTTCCTTCATGGCTTTGATGTCCTTGATGTTGCAAATGAGAAACTCCATCACT
GGTAGAACTGATGTCGACTTCCTCATTTCTCCAGTTAAGAATTCTGACGGTATTTTCTACGACTCTAGAA
ATTACGAAGCTCAAGAAAACGCTATTTTGCCAAAGAACGCTGATGCTAACGGTGCTTACAATATTGCTAG
AAAGGTTTTGTGGGCTATCGGTCAATTCAAGAAGGCTGAAGACGAAAAGCTAGACAAGGTCAAGATTGCT
ATTTCTAACAAGGAATGGTTGGAATACGCTCAAACCTCCGTCAAGCACGGTTCTTCCAAGTTGGGTGGTT
CTGGTGGTTCCATGGAACGTGTCAGAATGATCAACGTTCAAAGATTGTTGGAAGCTGCTGAATTCTTGGA
AAGAAGAGAAAGAGAATGTGAACACGGTTACGCCTCCTCTTTCCCATCCATGCCATCTCCAAGAGGTAGT
TCCAAGCTTGGCGGCAGCGGCGGCAGCCCAAAGAAGAAGAGAAAGGTATAAAGGAGTTAAAGGCAAAGTT
TTCTTTTCTAGAGCCGTTCCCACAAATAATTATACGTATATGCTTCTTTTCGTTTACTATATATCTATAT
TTACAAGCCTTTATTCACTGATGCAATTTGTTTCCAAATACTTTTTTGGAGATCTCATAACTAGATATCA
TGATGGCGCAACTTGGCGCTATCTTAATTACTCTGGCTGCCAGGCCCGTGTAGAGGGCCGCAAGACCTTC
TGTACGCCATATAGTCTCTAAGAACTTGAACAAGTTTCTAGACCTATTGCCGCCTTTCGGATCGCTATTG
TTGCGGCCGCCAGCTGAAGCTTCGTACGCTGCAGGTCGACGAATTCTACCGTTCGTATAATGTATGCTAT
ACGAAGTTATAGATCTGTTTAGCTTGCCTCGTCCCCGCCGGGTCACCCGGCCAGCGACATGGAGGCCCAG
AATACCCTCCTTGACAGTCTTGACGTGCGCAGCTCAGGGGCATGATGTGACTGTCGCCCGTACATTTAGC
CCATACATCCCCATGTATAATCATTTGCATCCATACATTTTGATGGCCGCACGGCGCGAAGCAAAAATTA
CGGCTCCTCGCTGCAGACCTGCGAGCAGGGAAACGCTCCCCTCACAGACGCGTTGAATTGTCCCCACGCC
GCGCCCCTGTAGAGAAATATAAAAGGTTAGGATTTGCCACTGAGGTTCTTCTTTCATATACTTCCTTTTA
AAATCTTGCTAGGATACAGTTCTCACATCACATCCGAACATAAACAACCATGGGTAAGGAAAAGACTCAC
GTTTCGAGGCCGCGATTAAATTCCAACATGGATGCTGATTTATATGGGTATAAATGGGCTCGCGATAATG
TCGGGCAATCAGGTGCGACAATCTATCGATTGTATGGGAAGCCCGATGCGCCAGAGTTGTTTCTGAAACA
TGGCAAAGGTAGCGTTGCCAATGATGTTACAGATGAGATGGTCAGACTAAACTGGCTGACGGAATTTATG
CCTCTTCCGACCATCAAGCATTTTATCCGTACTCCTGATGATGCATGGTTACTCACCACTGCGATCCCCG
GCAAAACAGCATTCCAGGTATTAGAAGAATATCCTGATTCAGGTGAAAATATTGTTGATGCGCTGGCAGT
GTTCCTGCGCCGGTTGCATTCGATTCCTGTTTGTAATTGTCCTTTTAACAGCGATCGCGTATTTCGTCTC
GCTCAGGCGCAATCACGAATGAATAACGGTTTGGTTGATGCGAGTGATTTTGATGACGAGCGTAATGGCT
GGCCTGTTGAACAAGTCTGGAAAGAAATGCATAAGCTTTTGCCATTCTCACCGGATTCAGTCGTCACTCA
TGGTGATTTCTCACTTGATAACCTTATTTTTGACGAGGGGAAATTAATAGGTTGTATTGATGTTGGACGA
GTCGGAATCGCAGACCGATACCAGGATCTTGCCATCCTATGGAACTGCCTCGGTGAGTTTTCTCCTTCAT
TACAGAAACGGCTTTTTCAAAAATATGGTATTGATAATCCTGATATGAATAAATTGCAGTTTCATTTGAT
GCTCGATGAGTTTTTCTAATCAGTACTGACAATAAAAAGATTCTTGTTTTCAAGAACTTGTCATTTGTAT
AGTTTTTTTATATTGTAGTTGTTCTATTTTAATCAAATGTTAGCGTGATTTATATTTTTTTTCGCCTCGA
CATCATCTGCCCAGATGCGAAGTTAAGTGCGCAGAAAGTAATATCATGCGTCAATCGTATGTGAATGCTG
GTCGCTATACTGCTGTCGATTCGATACTAACGCCGCCATCCAGTGTCGAAAACGAGCTCATAACTTCGTA
TAATGTATGCTATACGAACGGTAGAATTCGATATCAGATCCACTAGTGGCCTATGCGGCCGCCACCGCGG
TGGAGCTCCAGCTTTTGTTCCCTTTAGTGAGGGTTAATTGCGCGCTTGGCGTAATCATGGTCATAGCTGT
TTCCTGTGTGAAATTGTTATCCGCTCACAATTCCACACAACATACGAGCCGGAAGCATAAAGTGTAAAGC
CTGGGGTGCCTAATGAGTGAGCTAACTCACATTAATTGCGTTGCGCTCACTGCCCGCTTTCCAGTCGGGA
AACCTGTCGTGCCAGCTGCATTAATGAATCGGCCAACGCGCGGGGAGAGGCGGTTTGCGTATTGGGCGCT
CTTCCGCTTCCTCGCTCACTGACTCGCTGCGCTCGGTCGTTCGGCTGCGGCGAGCGGTATCAGCTCACTC
AAAGGCGGTAATACGGTTATCCACAGAATCAGGGGATAACGCAGGAAAGAACATGTGAGCAAAAGGCCAG
CAAAAGGCCAGGAACCGTAAAAAGGCCGCGTTGCTGGCGTTTTTCCATAGGCTCCGCCCCCCTGACGAGC
ATCACAAAAATCGACGCTCAAGTCAGAGGTGGCGAAACCCGACAGGACTATAAAGATACCAGGCGTTTCC
CCCTGGAAGCTCCCTCGTGCGCTCTCCTGTTCCGACCCTGCCGCTTACCGGATACCTGTCCGCCTTTCTC
CCTTCGGGAAGCGTGGCGCTTTCTCATAGCTCACGCTGTAGGTATCTCAGTTCGGTGTAGGTCGTTCGCT
CCAAGCTGGGCTGTGTGCACGAACCCCCCGTTCAGCCCGACCGCTGCGCCTTATCCGGTAACTATCGTCT
TGAGTCCAACCCGGTAAGACACGACTTATCGCCACTGGCAGCAGCCACTGGTAACAGGATTAGCAGAGCG
AGGTATGTAGGCGGTGCTACAGAGTTCTTGAAGTGGTGGCCTAACTACGGCTACACTAGAAGAACAGTAT
TTGGTATCTGCGCTCTGCTGAAGCCAGTTACCTTCGGAAAAAGAGTTGGTAGCTCTTGATCCGGCAAACA
AACCACCGCTGGTAGCGGTGGTTTTTTTGTTTGCAAGCAGCAGATTACGCGCAGAAAAAAAGGATCTCAA
GAAGATCCTTTGATCTTTTCTACGGGGTCTGACGCTCAGTGGAACGAAAACTCACGTTAAGGGATTTTGG
TCATGAGATTATCAAAAAGGATCTTCACCTAGATCCTTTTAAATTAAAAATGAAGTTTTAAATCAATCTA
AAGTATATATGAGTAAACTTGGTCTGACAGTTACCAATGCTTAATCAGTGAGGCACCTATCTCAGCGATC
TGTCTATTTCGTTCATCCATAGTTGCCTGACTCCCCGTCGTGTAGATAACTACGATACGGGAGGGCTTAC
CATCTGGCCCCAGTGCTGCAATGATACCGCGAGACCCACGCTCACCGGCTCCAGATTTATCAGCAATAAA
CCAGCCAGCCGGAAGGGCCGAGCGCAGAAGTGGTCCTGCAACTTTATCCGCCTCCATCCAGTCTATTAAT
TGTTGCCGGGAAGCTAGAGTAAGTAGTTCGCCAGTTAATAGTTTGCGCAACGTTGTTGCCATTGCTACAG
GCATCGTGGTGTCACGCTCGTCGTTTGGTATGGCTTCATTCAGCTCCGGTTCCCAACGATCAAGGCGAGT
TACATGATCCCCCATGTTGTGCAAAAAAGCGGTTAGCTCCTTCGGTCCTCCGATCGTTGTCAGAAGTAAG
TTGGCCGCAGTGTTATCACTCATGGTTATGGCAGCACTGCATAATTCTCTTACTGTCATGCCATCCGTAA
GATGCTTTTCTGTGACTGGTGAGTACTCAACCAAGTCATTCTGAGAATAGTGTATGCGGCGACCGAGTTG
CTCTTGCCCGGCGTCAATACGGGATAATACCGCGCCACATAGCAGAACTTTAAAAGTGCTCATCATTGGA
AAACGTTCTTCGGGGCGAAAACTCTCAAGGATCTTACCGCTGTTGAGATCCAGTTCGATGTAACCCACTC
GTGCACCCAACTGATCTTCAGCATCTTTTACTTTCACCAGCGTTTCTGGGTGAGCAAAAACAGGAAGGCA
AAATGCCGCAAAAAAGGGAATAAGGGCGACACGGAAATGTTGAATACTCATACTCTTCCTTTTTCAATAT
TATTGAAGCATTTATCAGGGTTATTGTCTCATGAGCGGATACATATTTGAATGTATTTAGAAAAATAAAC
AAATAGGGGTTCCGCGCACATTTCCCCGAAAAGTGCCACCTGGGTCCTTTTCATCACGTGCTATAAAAAT
AATTATAATTTAAATTTTTTAATATAAATATATAAATTAAAAATAGAAAGTAAAAAAAGAAATTAAAGAA
AAAATAGTTTTTGTTTTCCGAAGATGTAAAAGACTCTAGGGGGATCGCCAACAAATACTACCTTTTATCT
TGCTCTTCCTGCTCTCAGGTATTAATGCCGAATTGTTTCATCTTGTCTGTGTAGAAGACCACACACGAAA
ATCCTGTGATTTTACATTTTACTTATCGTTAATCGAATGTATATCTATTTAATCTGCTTTTCTTGTCTAA
TAAATATATATGTAAAGTACGCTTTTTGTTGAAATTTTTTAAACCTTTGTTTATTTTTTTTTCTTCATTC
CGTAACTCTTCTACCTTCTTTATTTACTTTCTAAAATCCAAATACAAAACATAAAAATAAATAAACACAG
AGTAAATTCCCAAATTATTCCATCATTAAAAGATACGAGGCGCGTGTAAGTTACAGGCAAGCGATCCGTC
TAAGAAACCATTATTATCATGACATTAACCTATAAAAATAGGCGTATCACGAGGCCCTTTCGTCTCGCGC
GTTTCGGTGATGACGGTGAAAACCTCTGACACATGCAGCTCCCGGAGACGGTCACAGCTTGTCTGTAAGC
GGATGCCGGGAGCAGACAAGCCCGTCAGGGCGCGTCAGCGGGTGTTGGCGGGTGTCGGGGCTGGCTTAAC
TATGCGGCATCAGAGCAGATTGTACTGAGAGTGCACCATAGATCACGACATTACTATATATATAATATAG
GAAGCATTTAATAGAACAGCATCGTAATATATGTGTACTTTGCAGTTATGACGCCAGATGGCAGTAGTGG
AAGATATTCTTTATTGAAAAATAGCTTGTCACCTTACGTACAATCTTGATCCGGAGCTTTTCTTTTTTTG
CCGATTAAGAATTAATTCGGTCGAAAAAAGAAAAGGAGAGGGCCAAGAGGGAGGGCATTGGTGACTATTG
AGCACGTGAGTATACGTGATTAAGCACACAAAGGCAGCTTGGAGTATGTCTGTTATTAATTTCACAGGTA
GTTCTGGTCCATTGGTGAAAGTTTGCGGCTTGCAGAGCACAGAGGCCGCAGAATGTGCTCTAGATTCCGA
TGCTGACTTGCTGGGTATTATATGTGTGCCCAATAGAAAGAGAACAATTGACCCGGTTATTGCAAGGAAA
ATTTCAAGTCTTGTAAAAGCATATAAAAATAGTTCAGGCACTCCGAAATACTTGGTTGGCGTGTTTCGTA
ATCAACCTAAGGAGGATGTTTTGGCTCTGGTCAATGATTACGGCATTGATATCGTCCAACTGCATGGAGA
TGAGTCGTGGCAAGAATACCAAGAGTTCCTCGGTTTGCCAGTTATTAAAAGACTCGTATTTCCAAAAGAC
TGCAACATACTACTCAGTGCAGCTTCACAGAAACCTCATTCGTTTATTCCCTTGTTTGATTCAGAAGCAG
GTGGGACAGGTGAACTTTTGGATTGGAACTCGATTTCTGACTGGGTTGGAAGGCAAGAGAGCCCCGAAAG
CTTACATTTTATGTTAGCTGGTGGACTGACGCCAGAAAATGTTGGTGATGCGCTTAGATTAAATGGCGTT
ATTGGTGTTGATGTAAGCGGAGGTGTGGAGACAAATGGTGTAAAAGACTCTAACAAAATAGCAAATTTCG
TCAAAAATGCTAAGAAATAGGTTATTACTGAGTAGTATTTATTTAAGTATTGTTTGTGCACTTGCCGATC
TATGCGGTGTGAAATACCGCACAGATGCGTAAGGAGAAAATACCGCATCAGGAAATTGTAAGCGTTAATA
TTTTGTTAAAATTCGCGTTAAATTTTTGTTAAATCAGCTCATTTTTTAACCAATAGGCCGAAATCGGCAA
AATCCCTTATAAATCAAAAGAATAGACCGAGATAGGGT
[37 nt withheld, positions 10609-10645]
AAAGAACGTGGACTCCAACGTCAAAGG
[49 nt withheld, positions 10673-10721]
T
[91 nt withheld, positions 10723-10813]
G
[124 nt withheld, positions 10815-10938]
CCATTCGCCATTCAGGCTGCGCAACTGTTGGGAAGGGCGATCGGTGCGGGCCTCTTCGCTATTACGCCAG
CTGGCGAAAGGGGGATGTGCTGCAAGGCGATTAAGTTGGGTAACGCCAGGGTTTTCCCAGTCACGACGTT
GTAAAACGACGGCCAGTGAGCGCGCG
